Addgene plasmid #53694: pMiR-E6AP-3'UTR
Purpose: Luciferase reporter assay for microRNA binding on E6AP 3'UTR
Depositing lab: Edward Chan. Depositing organization: University of Florida. Publication: miR-375 activates p21 and suppresses telomerase activity by coordinately regulating HPV E6/E7, E6AP, CIP2A, and 14-3-3zeta. Jung HM, Phillips BL, Chan EK. Mol Cancer. 2014 Apr 8;13(1):80. doi: 10.1186/1476-4598-13-80. PubMed 24708873.
Backbone
  Vector backbone: pMiR-Target
  Backbone manufacturer: Origene
  Backbone size w/o insert (bp): 7900
  Total vector size (bp): 9800
  Vector type: Luciferase
Growth in bacteria
  Bacterial resistance: Kanamycin, 50 μg/mL
  Growth temperature: 37°C
  Growth strain: DH5alpha
  Copy number: Unknown
Gene/Insert
  Gene/Insert name: UBE3A 3'UTR (alt name: E6AP)
  Species: H. sapiens (human)
  Insert size (bp): 1896
  GenBank ID: NM_000462.3
  Entrez Gene: UBE3A (a.k.a. ANCR, AS, E6-AP, EPVE6AP, HPVE6A, PIX1)
  Cloning method: Restriction Enzyme; 5′ cloning site EcoR1 (not destroyed); 3′ cloning site Not1 (not destroyed)
  Sequencing primers: 5′ AGAAGCTGCGCGGTGGTGTTGTG; 3′ CTGGAGGATCATCCAGCCGGCGT
Terms and licenses: Academic/Nonprofit Terms; Industry Terms: Not Available to Industry
How to cite: pMiR-E6AP-3'UTR was a gift from Edward Chan (Addgene plasmid # 53694 ; http://n2t.net/addgene:53694 ; RRID:Addgene_53694)
