[The description below was written by a language model from this plasmid's Addgene catalogue record.]
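Description:
pMiR-E6AP-3'UTR is a luciferase reporter plasmid built on the commercial pMiR-Target backbone (about 7.9 kb without insert, roughly 9.8 kb in total) and designed to test microRNA regulation of a human 3' untranslated region. It is propagated in E. coli under kanamycin selection; the record lists copy number as unknown and does not name the origin of replication. No feature table is provided, so the promoter driving the reporter, the type of luciferase, the polyadenylation signal and any additional markers or reporters on the backbone are not stated in the record.

The insert is an approximately 1.9 kb fragment corresponding to the 3'UTR of human UBE3A, the gene encoding the E6-associated protein (E6AP) ubiquitin ligase, which is known for its partnership with the HPV E6 oncoprotein. The fragment was cloned by restriction digestion between EcoRI and NotI sites, both of which were preserved, so the UTR can be excised or exchanged. In reporters of this kind the UTR is placed downstream of the luciferase coding sequence so that it becomes part of the reporter transcript. A microRNA that binds sites within the UTR then reduces transcript stability or translation, which is read out as a drop in luciferase activity.

The stated purpose is a luciferase assay for microRNA binding to the E6AP 3'UTR. The associated study concerns miR-375 and its coordinated regulation of HPV E6/E7, E6AP, CIP2A and 14-3-3zeta, indicating that the plasmid was used to examine E6AP as a target of that microRNA, typically by co-introducing the reporter with a microRNA mimic or control into cultured cells.
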