>Addgene plasmid #53694 | pMiR-E6AP-3'UTR | addgene partial sequence | sequence record 90217 | TK-pA-R 5'-ttgtctccttccgtgtttca-3'
GGTGGGCGAAGAACTCCAGCATGAGATCCCCGCGCTGGAGGATCATCCAGCCGGCGTCCCGGAAAACGAT
TCCGAAGCCCAACCTTTCATAGAAGGCGGCGGTGGAATCGAAATCTCGTGATGGCAGGTTGGGCGTCGCT
TGGTCGGTCATTTTCTTCGAATCTAGATGCCGCGGCCGCCCTCAGAGTATTTAATTTCTCCTCACTTTAA
TTACACATTAAGAAGCACAGTGGATGAGAAGCCTTTAAGATGACTACAGTTGCACGAAGGTCCCTTTCAT
CAAGGTAGCGTATGTACCCTAACAGTGTTCTAAAGGCTGGCCCAGAAAAACCCCATGTTACCTTATCACA
ATATGGAAAGCATTGTCTTCTTTTTCCACTAAATTAAATTATGGTGAAAAGTGCCACAGTTTTATTTAGC
ATTATGGTACATAACAAACAGTTCTGTCTCAATTATGAAAAAAATTAATTAAAATAATCCTGAAAGACAT
CCTTTTTCTCCCCCCAATGATTTGAAAGCTGCATTTTTCCTGCCAATTTCAAACAAACAAATCATCAGGT
TGATCTACAGTAATCAGTTAAAACAATCAGTCAATCAATCAATCAATCACCAAGGCACAAGCTCAGCACA
TTAGCTATAGCTTGTAGCAAAAGGATATATCAATGTCTCACCTTAGTTAAAAATACATAATCCTTTTATT
TTATAATGCAATAAAAGAAATTAACAACATCACATACACAGAAGACTAGGAAAGGGGAAACTACTTACTT
CTGGAAATCAGTAATGTAAACCTACTTGTACTTTTCCATAGTACATGAAAGTAACGTTTAACATGTTTTG
AATTAATTAATTAAATTTAATCTGTGGGGCTATACAATGTAATTCTTAGGAGTAATAGTTTCATTCATTT
CCAGGTCAGCTTACTGTATGATTAAGTAACACAAGGCACAGTAGCCATCTTTTTCATTATGTTGCAACAC
TGATCACGTGCCTCGATAAAATGGCTGATTCAACAAGATGATGGCA
