>Addgene plasmid #53694 | pMiR-E6AP-3'UTR | addgene partial sequence | sequence record 90218 | CMV-F 5'-CGCAAATGGGCGGTAGGCGTG-3'
CTATATAAGCAGAGCTCGTTTAGTGAACCGTCAGAATTTTGTAATACGACTCACTATAGGGCGGCCGGGA
ATCGTCGACTGGATCCAGTACCGAGGAGATCTGCGCCGCGTTCGCCATGAGCGAGCTGATCAAGGAGAAC
ATGCACATGAAGCTGTACATGGAGGGCACCGTGAACAACCACCACTTCAAGTGCACATCCGAGGGCGAAG
GCAAGCCCTACGAGGGCACCCAGACCATGAAGATCAAGGTGGTCGAGGGCGGCCCTCTCCCCTTCGCCTT
CGACATCCTGGCTACCAGCTTCATGTACGGCAGCAAAGCCTTCATCAACCACACCCAGGGCATCCCCGAC
TTCTTTAAGCAGTCCTTCCCTGAGGGCTTCACATGGGAGAGAATCACCACATACGAAGACGGGGGCGTGC
TGACCGCTACCCAGGACACCAGCTTCCAGAACGGCTGCATCATCTACAACGTCAAGATCAACGGGGTGAA
CTTCCCATCCAACGGCCCTGTGATGCAGAAGAAAACACGCGGCTGGGAGGCCAACACCGAGATGCTGTAC
CCCGCTGACGGCGGCCTGAGAGGCCACAGCCAGATGGCCCTGAAGCTCGTGGGCGGGGGCTACCTGCACT
GCTCCTTCAAGACCACATACAGATCCAAGAAACCCGCTAAGAACCTCAAGATGCCCGGCTTCCACTTCGT
GGACCACAGACTGGAAAGAATCAAGGAGGCCGACAAAGAGACCTACGTCGAGCAGCACGAGATGGCTGTG
GCCAAGTACTGCGACCTCCCTAGCAAACTGGGGCACAGATCGCGTCCCTCGAGCAGAAACTCATCTCAGA
AGAGGATCTGGCAGCAAATGATATCCTGGATTACAAGGATGACGACGATAAGGTTTAAACGGCCGGCCGC
GGTCATAGCTGTTTCCTGAACAGATCCCGGGTGGCATCCCTGTGACCCCTCCCCAGTGCCTCTCCTGGCC
CTGGAAGTTGCCACTCCAGTGCCCACCAGCCTTGTCCTAATAAAATTAAGTTGCATCATTTTGTCTGACT
AGGTGTCCTTCTATAATATTATGGGGTGGAGGGGG
