>Addgene plasmid #53694 | pMiR-E6AP-3'UTR | addgene partial sequence | sequence record 90220 | Fluc-F1 5'-AGAAGCTGCGCGGTGGTGTTGTG-3'
AGGTGCCTAAAGGACTGACCGGCAAGTTGGACGCCCGCAAGATCCGCGAGATTCTCATTAAGGCCAAGAA
GGGCGGAAAGATCGCCGTGTAACAATTGGCAGAGCTCAGAATTCACGTATGCCAAAGGATTTGGCATGCT
GTAAAACAAAACAAAACAAAATAAAACAAAAAAAAGGAAGGAAAAAAAAAGAAAAAATTTAAAAAATTTT
AAAAATATAACGAGGGATAAATTTTTGGTGGTGATAGTGTCCCAGTACAAAAAGGCTGTAAGATAGTCAA
CCACAGTAGTCACCTATGTCTGTGCCTCCCTTCTTTATTGGGGACATGTGGGCTGGAACAGCAGATTTCA
GCTACATATATGAACAAATCCTTTATTATTATTATAATTATTTTTTTGCGTGAAAGTGTTACATATTCTT
TCACTTGTATGTACAGAGAGGTTTTTCTGAATATTTATTTTAAGGGTTAAATCACTTTTGCTTGTGTTTA
TTACTGCTTGAGGTTGAGCCTTTTGAGTATTTAAAAAATATATACCAACAGAACTACTCTCCCAAGGAAA
ATATTGCCACCATTTGTAGACCACGTAACCTTCAAGTATGTGCTACTTTTTTGTCCCTGTATCTAACTCA
AATCAGGAACTGTATTTTTTTTAATGATTTGCTTTTGAAACTTGAAGTCTTGAAAACAGTGTGATGCAAT
TACTGCTGTTCTAGCCCCCAAAGAGTTTTCTGTGCAAAATCTTGAGAATCAATCAATAAAGAAAGATGGA
AGGAAGGGAGAAATTGGAATGTTTTAACTGCAGCCCTCAGAACTTTAGTAACAGCACAACAAATTAAAAA
CAAAAACAACTCATGCCACAGTATGTCGTCTTCATGTGTCTTGCAATGAACTGTTTCAGTAGCCAATCCT
CTTTCTTAGTATATGAAAGGACAGGGATTTTTGTTCTTGTTGTTCTCGTTGTTGTTTTAAGTTTACTGGG
GAAAGTGCATTTGGCCAAATGAAATGGTAGTCAAGCCTATTGCAACAAAGTTAG
